>Addgene plasmid #36276 | pHE-3 | depositor full sequence | sequence record 45418 | pHE-3 sequence 6691 bps
GCAAACTATTAACTGGCGAACTACTTACTCTAGCTTCCCGGCAACAATTAATAGACTGGATGGAGGCGGA
TAAAGTTGCAGGACCACTTCTGCGCTCGGCCCTTCCGGCTGGCTGGTTTATTGCTGATAAATCTGGAGCC
GGTGAGCGTGGGTCTCGCGGTATCATTGCAGCACTGGGGCCAGATGGTAAGCCCTCCCGTATCGTAGTTA
TCTACACGACGGGGAGTCAGGCAACTATGGATGAACGAAATAGACAGATCGCTGAGATAGGTGCCTCACT
GATTAAGCATTGGTAACTGTCAGACCAAGTTTACTCATATATACTTTAGATTGATT
[125 nt withheld, positions 337-461]
C
[141 nt withheld, positions 463-603]
CCTTTGACGTTGGAGTCCACGTTCTTTAATAGTGGACTCTTGTTCCAAACTTGAACAACACTCAACCCTA
TCTCGGGCTATTCTTTTGATTTATAAGGGATTTTGCCGATTTCGGCCTATTGGTTAAAAAATGAGCTGAT
TTAACAAAAATTTAACGCGAATTTTAACAAAATATTAACGTTTACAATTTAAAAGGATCTAGGTGAAGAT
CCTTTTTGATAATCTCATGACCAAAATCCCTTAACGTGAGTTTTCGTTCCACTGAGCGTCAGACCCCGTA
GAAAAGATCAAAGGATCTTCTTGAGATCCTTTTTTTCTGCGCGTAATCTGCTGCTTGCAAACAAAAAAAC
CACCGCTACCAGCGGTGGTTTGTTTGCCGGATCAAGAGCTACCAACTCTTTTTCCGAAGGTAACTGGCTT
CAGCAGAGCGCAGATACCAAATACTGTCCTTCTAGTGTAGCCGTAGTTAGGCCACCACTTCAAGAACTCT
GTAGCACCGCCTACATACCTCGCTCTGCTAATCCTGTTACCAGTCAGGCATTTGAGAAGCACACGGTCAC
ACTGCTTCCGGTAGTCAATAAACCGGTAAACCAGCAATAGACATAAGCGGCTATTTAACGACCCTGCCCT
GAACCGACGACCGGGTCGAATTTGCTTTCGAATTTCTGCCATTCATCCGCTTATTATCACTTATTCAGGC
GTAGCACCAGGCGTTTAAGGGCACCAATAACTGCCTTAAAAAAATTACGCCCCGCCCTGCCACTCATCGC
AGTACTGTTGTAATTCATTAAGCATTCTGCCGACATGGAAGCCATCACAGACGGCATGATGAACCTGAAT
CGCCAGCGGCATCAGCACCTTGTCGCCTTGCGTATAATATTTGCCCATGGTGAAAACGGGGGCGAAGAAG
TTGTCCATATTGGCCACGTTTAAATCAAAACTGGTGAAACTCACCCAGGGATTGGCTGAGACGAAAAACA
TATTCTCAATAAACCCTTTAGGGAAATAGGCCAGGTTTTCACCGTAACACGCCACATCTTGCGAATATAT
GTGTAGAAACTGCCGGAAATCGTCGTGGTATTCACTCCAGAGCGATGAAAACGTTTCAGTTTGCTCATGG
AAAACGGTGTAACAAGGGTGAACACTATCCCATATCACCAGCTCACCGTCTTTCATTGCCATACGGAATT
CCGGATGAGCATTCATCAGGCGGGCAAGAATGTGAATAAAGGCCGGATAAAACTTGTGCTTATTTTTCTT
TACGGTCTTTAAAAAGGCCGTAATATCCAGCTGAACGGTCTGGTTATAGGTACATTGAGCAACTGACTGA
AATGCCTCAAAATGTTCTTTACGATGCCATTGGGATATATCAACGGTGGTATATCCAGTGATTTTTTTCT
CCATTTTAGCTTCCTTAGCTCCTGAAAATCTCGATAACTCAAAAAATACGCCCGGTAGTGATCTTATTTC
ATTATGGTGAAAGTTGGAACCTCTTACGTGCCGATCAACGTCTCATTTTCGCCAAAAGTTGGCCCAGGGC
TTCCCGGTATCAACAGGGACACCAGGATTTATTTATTCTGCGAAGTGATCTTCCGTCACAGGTATTTATT
CGGCGCAAAGTGCGTCGGGTGATGCTGCCAACTTACTGATTTAGTGTATGATGGTGTTTTTGAGGTGCTC
CAGTGGCTTCTGTTTCTATCAGCTGTCCCTCCTGTTCAGCTACTGACGGGGTGGTGCGTAACGGCAAAAG
CACCGCCGGACATCAGCGCTAGCGGAGTGTATACTGGCTTACTATGTTGGCACTGATGAGGGTGTCAGTG
AAGTGCTTCATGTGGCAGGAGAAAAAAGGCTGCACCGGTGCGTCAGCAGAATATGTGATACAGGATATAT
TCCGCTTCCTCGCTCACTGACTCGCTACGCTCGGTCGTTCGACTGCGGCGAGCGGAAATGGCTTACGAAC
GGGGCGGAGATTTCCTGGAAGATGCCAGGAAGATACTTAACAGGGAAGTGAGAGGGCCGCGGCAAAGCCG
TTTTTCCATAGGCTCCGCCCCCCTGACAAGCATCACGAAATCTGACGCTCAAATCAGTGGTGGCGAAACC
CGACAGGACTATAAAGATACCAGGCGTTTCCCCCTGGCGGCTCCCTCGTGCGCTCTCCTGTTCCTGCCTT
TCGGTTTACCGGTGTCATTCCGCTGTTATGGCCGCGTTTGTCTCATTCCACGCCTGACACTCAGTTCCGG
GTAGGCAGTTCGCTCCAAGCTGGACTGTATGCACGAACCCCCCGTTCAGTCCGACCGCTGCGCCTTATCC
GGTAACTATCGTCTTGAGTCCAACCCGGAAAGACATGCAAAAGCACCACTGGCAGCAGCCACTGGTAATT
GATTTAGAGGAGTTAGTCTTGAAGTCATGCGCCGGTTAAGGCTAAACTGAAAGGACAAGTTTTGGTGACT
GCGCTCCTCCAAGCCAGTTACCTCGGTTCAAAGAGTTGGTAGCTCAGAGAACCTTCGAAAAACCGCCCTG
CAAGGCGGTTTTTTCGTTTTCAGAGCAAGAGATTACGCGCAGACCAAAACGATCTCAAGAAGATCATCTT
ATTAATCAGATAAAATATTTGCTCATGAGCCCGAAGTGGCGAGCCCGATCTTCCCCATCGGTGATGTCGG
CGATATAGGCGCCAGCAACCGCACCTGTGGCGCCGGTGATGCCGGCCACGATGCGTCCGGCGTAGAGGAT
CTGCTCATGTTTGACAGCTTATCATCGATGCATAATGTGCCTGTCAAATGGACGAAGCAGGGATTCTGCA
AACCCTATGCTACTCCGTCAAGCCGTCAATTGTCTGATTCGTTACCAATTATGACAACTTGACGGCTACA
TCATTCACTTTTTCTTCACAACCGGCACGGAACTCGCTCGGGCTGGCCCCGGTGCATTTTTTAAATACCC
GCGAGAAATAGAGTTGATCGTCAAAACCAACATTGCGACCGACGGTGGCGATAGGCATCCGGGTGGTGCT
CAAAAGCAGCTTCGCCTGGCTGATACGTTGGTCCTCGCGCCAGCTTAAGACGCTAATCCCTAACTGCTGG
CGGAAAAGATGTGACAGACGCGACGGCGACAAGCAAACATGCTGTGCGACGCTGGCGATATCAAAATTGC
TGTCTGCCAGGTGATCGCTGATGTACTGACAAGCCTCGCGTACCCGATTATCCATCGGTGGATGGAGCGA
CTCGTTAATCGCTTCCATGCGCCGCAGTAACAATTGCTCAAGCAGATTTATCGCCAGCAGCTCCGAATAG
CGCCCTTCCCCTTGCCCGGCGTTAATGATTTGCCCAAACAGGTCGCTGAAATGCGGCTGGTGCGCTTCAT
CCGGGCGAAAGAACCCCGTATTGGCAAATATTGACGGCCAGTTAAGCCATTCATGCCAGTAGGCGCGCGG
ACGAAAGTAAACCCACTGGTGATACCATTCGCGAGCCTCCGGATGACGACCGTAGTGATGAATCTCTCCT
GGCGGGAACAGCAAAATATCACCCGGTCGGCAAACAAATTCTCGTCCCTGATTTTTCACCACCCCCTGAC
CGCGAATGGTGAGATTGAGAATATAACCTTTCATTCCCAGCGGTCGGTCGATAAAAAAATCGAGATAACC
GTTGGCCTCAATCGGCGTTAAACCCGCCACCAGATGGGCATTAAACGAGTATCCCGGCAGCAGGGGATCA
TTTTGCGCTTCAGCCATACTTTTCATACTCCCGCCATTCAGAGAAGAAACCAATTGTCCATATTGCATCA
GACATTGCCGTCACTGCGTCTTTTACTGGCTCTTCTCGCTAACCAAACCGGTAACCCCGCTTATTAAAAG
CATTCTGTAACAAAGCGGGACCAAAGCCATGACAAAAACGCGTAACAAAAGTGTCTATAATCACGGCAGA
AAAGTCCACATTGATTATTTGCACGGCGTCACACTTTGCTATGCCATAGCATTTTTATCCATAAGATTAG
CGGATCCTACCTGACGCTTTTTATCGCAACTCTCTACTGTTTCTCCATACCCGTTTTTTTGGGCTAGCGA
ATTCGAGCTCGGTACCCGGGGATCCGCTAGCGAATTCGAGCTCGGTACCCGGGGATCCTCTAGAAATAAT
TTTGTTTAACTTTAAGAAGGAGATATACATATGTGGCGTTTTTTTTATACCAGCTTGCTTTTAATTTGCC
AGCCGTTGATATTGTGTTTTATTGGCTTGCTCAGTGTTAAATCTCCACGTTATCGTCAGCGTTTGGCTGA
ACGTTATGGTTTTTATGGCAATGCGTCTTGCCCACCACCACAAGGGATCTTTATCCACGCAGCCTCCGTA
GGGGAAGTGATTGCTGCGACACCGCTGGTTCGTCAATTGCAACAAGATTATCCACATTTATCCATTACTT
TTACGACTTTTACGCCCACAGGTTCGGAGCGCGTACAATCGGCTTTCGGGAAGGATGTTCAGCACGTTTA
TCTGCCGTATGATCTGCCCGATGCACTCAACCGTTTCCTGAATAAAGTCGACCCTAAACTGGTGTTGATT
ATGGAAACCGAACTATGGCCTAACCTGATTGCGGCGCTACATAAACGTAAAATTCCGCTGGTGATCGCTA
ACGCGCGACTCTCTGCCCGCTCGGCCGCAGGTTATGCCAAACTGGGTAAATTCGTCCGTCGCTTGCTGCG
TCGTATTACGCTGATTGCTGCGCAAAATGAAGAAGATGGTGCACGTTTTGTGGCGCTGGGCGCAAAAAAT
AATCAGGTGACCGTTACCGGTAGCCTGAAATTCGATATTTCTGTAACGCCGCAGTTGGCTGCTAAAGCCG
TGACGCTGCGCCGCCAGTGGGCACCACACCGCCCGGTATGGATTGCCACCAGCACTCACGAAGGCGAAGA
GAGTGTGGTGATCGCCGCACATCAGGCATTGTTACAGCAATTCCCGAATTTATTGCTCATCCTGGTACCC
CGTCATCCGGAACGCTTCCCGGATGCGATTAACCTTGTCCGCCAGGCTGGACTAAGCTATATCACACGCT
CTTCAGGGGAAGTCCCCTCCACCAGCACGCAGGTTGTGGTTGGCGATACGATGGGCGAGTTGATGTTACT
GTATGGCATTGCCGATCTCGCCTTTGTTGGCGGTTCACTGGTTGAACGTGGTGGGCATAATCCGCTGGAA
GCTGCCGCACACGCTATTCCGGTATTGATGGGGCCGCATACTTTTAACTTTAAAGACATTTGCGCGCGGC
TGGAGCAGGCAAGCGGGCTGATTACCGTTACCGATGCCACTACGCTTGCAAAAGAGGTTTCCTCTTTACT
CACCGACGCCGATTACCGTAGTTTCTATGGCCGTCATGCCGTTGAAGTACTGTATCAAAACCAGGGCGCG
CTACAGCGTCTGCTTCAACTGCTGGAACCTTACCTGCCACCGAAAACGCATTGAAAGCTTGGCTGTTTTG
GCGGATGAGAGAAGATTTTCAGCCTGATACAGATTAAATCAGAACGCAGAAGCGGTCTGATAAAACAGAA
TTTGCCTGGCGGCAGTAGCGCGGTGGTCCCACCTGACCCCATGCCGAACTCAGAAGTGAAACGCCGTAGC
GCCGATGGTAGTGTGGGGTCTCCCCATGCGAGAGTAGGGAACTGCCAGGCATCAAATAAAACGAAAGGCT
CAGTCGAAAGACTGGGCCTTTCGTTTTATCTGTTGTTTGTCGGTGAACGCTCTCCTGAGTAGGACAAATC
CGCCGGGAGCGGATTTGAACGTTGCGAAGCAACGGCCCGGAGGGTGGCGGGCAGGACGCCCGCCATAAAC
TGCCAGGCATCAAATTAAGCAGAAGGCCATCCTGACGGATGGCCTTTTTGCGTTTCTACAAACTCTTTTG
TTTATTTTTCTAAATACATTCAAATATGTATCCGCTCATGAGACAATAACCCTGATAAATGCTTCAATAA
TATTGAAAAAGGAAGAGTATGAGTATTCAACATTTCCGTGTCGCCCTTATTCCCTTTTTTGCGGCATTTT
GCCTTCCTGTTTTTGCTCACCCAGAAACGCTGGTGAAAGTAAAAGATGCTGAAGATCAGTTGGGTGCA
Features (pLannotate 1.2.2; 21 found; start..end, strand, type, name):
      1..295     +  CDS            bla(M) (fragment): β-lactamase lacking the signal sequence; bla(M); allows cytosolic expression of β-lactamase
    338..793     +  rep_origin     f1 ori (sequence partly withheld): f1 bacteriophage origin of replication; arrow indicates direction of (+) strand synthesis
    904..1137    +  rep_origin     ori (fragment): high-copy-number ColE1/pMB1/pBR322/pUC origin of replication
   1348..2007    -  CDS            CmR: chloramphenicol acetyltransferase; cat; confers resistance to chloramphenicol
   2008..2110    -  promoter       cat promoter: promoter of the E. coli cat gene encoding chloramphenicol acetyltransferase
   2231..2374    +  mobile_element IS1 (fragment): prokaryotic transposable element IS1
   2493..2548    -  rep_origin     RSF ori (fragment): Plasmids containing the RSF 1030 origin of replication can be propagated in E. coli cells that contain additional plasmids with compatible origins.
   2636..3181    -  rep_origin     p15A ori: Plasmids containing the medium-copy-number p15A origin of replication can be propagated in E. coli cells that contain a second plasmid with the ColE1 origin.
   3214..3334    -  CDS            TcR (fragment): tetracycline efflux protein; tet; confers resistance to tetracycline
   3344..3362    +  promoter       tet promoter (fragment): E. coli promoter for tetracycline efflux protein gene
   3452..4330    -  CDS            araC: L-arabinose regulatory protein; araC
   4357..4641    +  promoter       araBAD promoter: araBAD; promoter of the L-arabinose operon of E. coli; the araC regulatory gene is transcribed in the opposite direction (Guzman et al., 1995)
   4662..4693    +  misc_feature   MCS (fragment): pUC18/19 multiple cloning site
   4695..4727    +  misc_feature   MCS (fragment): pUC18/19 multiple cloning site
   4734..4756    +  RBS            RBS: efficient ribosome binding site from bacteriophage T7 gene 10 (Olins and Rangwala, 1989)
   4764..6044    +  CDS            waaA: KDTA_ECOLI - Also known as kdtA. Experimental evidence at protein level: Swiss-Prot protein existence level 1. Involved in lipopolysaccharide (LPS) biosynthesis. Catalyzes the transfer of two 3-deoxy-D-manno-octulosonate (Kdo) residues from CMP-Kdo to lipid IV(A), the tetraacyldisaccharide-1,4'-bisphosphate precursor of lipid A. From Escherichia coli (strain K12).
   6137..6252    +  ncRNA          5S rRNA: Accession: RF00001 - 5S ribosomal RNA
   6256..6342    +  terminator     rrnB T1 terminator: Escherichia coli rrnB; transcription terminator T1 from the E. coli rrnB gene
   6434..6461    +  terminator     rrnB T2 terminator: transcription terminator T2 from the E. coli rrnB gene
   6480..6571    +  promoter       AmpR promoter: bla
   6572..6691    +  CDS            AmpR (fragment): β-lactamase; bla; confers resistance to ampicillin, carbenicillin, and related antibiotics
