[The description below was written by a language model from this plasmid's Addgene catalogue record and pLannotate feature annotations shown in this document.]
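Description:
pHE-3 is an arabinose-inducible bacterial expression plasmid built on the pBAD33.1 backbone for use in Escherichia coli. It replicates from the medium-copy p15A origin, which is compatible with ColE1-type plasmids in the same cell, and is selected with chloramphenicol through a cat promoter-driven chloramphenicol acetyltransferase gene. An f1 phage origin is also present. The annotation picks up several backbone remnants, including fragments of β-lactamase with its promoter, a tetracycline resistance gene, IS1, and ColE1- and RSF-type origins. These are partial sequences, and chloramphenicol is the only resistance listed in the record.

The expression cassette follows the standard pBAD layout. The araC regulator gene is transcribed divergently from the araBAD promoter, so that transcription of the insert is held low without L-arabinose and switched on when it is added. Downstream of the promoter lie polylinker remnants and the efficient ribosome binding site from bacteriophage T7 gene 10. These are followed by an open reading frame of about 1.3 kb and then the rrnB 5S/T1/T2 terminator region. The automated annotation matches this reading frame to E. coli K-12 waaA (kdtA), the Kdo transferase that adds two Kdo residues from CMP-Kdo to lipid IVA during lipopolysaccharide biosynthesis. The catalogue names the insert only as "HE-3". The associated publication concerns interchangeable domains in the Kdo transferases of E. coli and Haemophilus influenzae, which suggests that HE-3 is a chimeric enzyme combining segments of the two. The record does not state the domain boundaries or composition, and no tags are annotated. The plasmid's likely use is controlled expression of this KdtA variant to study Kdo transferase domain function.
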