Addgene plasmid #36276: pHE-3
Depositing lab: Christian Raetz. Depositing organization: Duke University. Publication: Interchangeable domains in the Kdo transferases of Escherichia coli and Haemophilus influenzae. Chung HS, Raetz CR. Biochemistry. 2010 May 18;49(19):4126-37. 10.1021/bi100343e PubMed 20394418.
Backbone
  Vector backbone: pBAD33.1
Growth in bacteria
  Bacterial resistance: Chloramphenicol, 25 μg/mL
  Growth temperature: 37°C
  Growth strain: XL1 Blue
  Copy number: Unknown
Gene/Insert
  Gene/Insert name: HE-3
Terms and licenses: Academic/Nonprofit Terms; Industry Terms: Not Available to Industry
How to cite: pHE-3 was a gift from Christian Raetz (Addgene plasmid # 36276 ; http://n2t.net/addgene:36276 ; RRID:Addgene_36276)
