>Addgene plasmid #36276 | pHE-3 | addgene partial sequence | sequence record 49953 | ARA_promoter-F 5'-ctgacgctttttatcgcaactctctactg-3'
TAGCGAATTCGAGCTCGGTACCCGGGGATCCTCTAGAAATAATTTTGTTTAACTTTAAGAAGGAGATATA
CATATGTGGCGTTTTTTTTATACCAGCTTGCTTTTAATTTGCCAGCCGTTGATATTGTGTTTTATTGGCT
TGCTCAGTGTTAAATCTCCACGTTATCGTCAGCGTTTGGCTGAACGTTATGGTTTTTATGGCAATGCGTC
TTGCCCACCACCACAAGGGATCTTTATCCACGCAGCCTCCGTAGGGGAAGTGATTGCTGCGACACCGCTG
GTTCGTCAATTGCAACAAGATTATCCACATTTATCCATTACTTTTACGACTTTTACGCCCACAGGTTCGG
AGCGCGTACAATCGGCTTTCGGGAAGGATGTTCAGCACGTTTATCTGCCGTATGATCTGCCCGATGCACT
CAACCGTTTCCTGAATAAAGTCGACCCTAAACTGGTGTTGATTATGGAAACCGAACTATGGCCTAACCTG
ATTGCGGCGCTACATAAACGTAAAATTCCGCTGGTGATCGCTAACGCGCGACTCTCTGCCCGCTCGGCCG
CAGGTTATGCCAAACTGGGTAAATTCGTCCGTCGCTTGCTGCGTCGTATTACGCTGATTGCTGCGCAAAA
TGAAGAAGATGGTGCACGTTTTGTGGCGCTGGGCGCAAAAAATAATCAGGTGACCGTTACCGGTAGCCTG
AAATTCGATATTTCTGTAACGCCGCAGTTGGCTGCTAAAGCCGTGACGCTGCGCCGCCAGTGGGCACCAC
ACCGCCCGGTATGGATTG
